Addgene plasmid #189727: pPpT4- TEF2prom-TIR1F74G-FLAG
Purpose: Enables expression of OsTIR1(F74G) from the TEF2 promoter, used to implement the AID2 system in Komagataella phaffii (original name pLB219)
Depositing lab: Anita Emmerstorfer-Augustin. Depositing organization: Technische Universitaet Graz. Publication: Applying the auxin-based degron system for the inducible, reversible and complete protein degradation in Komagataella phaffii. Lehmayer L, Bernauer L, Emmerstorfer-Augustin A. iScience. 2022 Aug 6;25(9):104888. doi: 10.1016/j.isci.2022.104888. eCollection 2022 Sep 16. PubMed 36043049.
Backbone
  Vector backbone: pPpT4
  Backbone manufacturer: Näätsaari et al., 2012
  Vector type: Yeast Expression
  Selectable markers: Zeocin
Growth in bacteria
  Bacterial resistance: Bleocin (Zeocin), 50 μg/mL
  Growth temperature: 37°C
  Growth strain: DH5alpha
  Copy number: High Copy
Gene/Insert
  Gene/Insert name: OsTIR1
  Promoter: TEF2
  Tag / fusion protein: FLAG (C terminal on insert)
  Cloning method: Gibson Cloning
  Sequencing primers: 5′ ctttgtctcaggagatccgc
Terms and licenses: Academic/Nonprofit Terms; Industry Terms: Not Available to Industry
How to cite: pPpT4- TEF2prom-TIR1F74G-FLAG was a gift from Anita Emmerstorfer-Augustin (Addgene plasmid # 189727 ; http://n2t.net/addgene:189727 ; RRID:Addgene_189727)
