[The description below was written by a language model from this plasmid's Addgene catalogue record and pLannotate feature annotations shown in this document.]
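Description:
pPpT4-TEF2prom-TIR1F74G-FLAG (originally pLB219) is a yeast expression plasmid of about 5.8 kb, built on the pPpT4 backbone for use in the methylotrophic yeast Komagataella phaffii (Pichia pastoris). It is maintained at high copy in E. coli through a ColE1/pUC-type origin. A single Streptoalloteichus hindustanus ble gene, encoding a bleomycin-binding protein, provides Zeocin resistance for selection in both bacteria and yeast. The annotation detects a short lac UV5-like bacterial promoter fragment just upstream of ble. No yeast replication origin is annotated, and the record does not say how the plasmid is maintained or integrated in the yeast host.

The payload is the rice auxin receptor F-box protein OsTIR1 carrying the F74G substitution, with a C-terminal FLAG tag for detection. According to the catalogue entry it is expressed from the TEF2 promoter, which is not picked up in the automated feature table but presumably lies in the unannotated region upstream of the coding sequence. Transcription is terminated by the AOX1 terminator. The annotation software labels the roughly 1.7 kb open reading frame as Arabidopsis AFB2, which most likely reflects homology between related auxin-receptor F-box proteins rather than the true identity of the insert. A short hit to S. cerevisiae NHA1 is probably a similar incidental match.

OsTIR1(F74G) is the core component of the AID2 auxin-inducible degron system. The mutant receptor assembles into an SCF E3 ubiquitin ligase and, in the presence of a matching modified auxin ligand, directs degron-tagged proteins to proteasomal degradation. The plasmid is used to establish this inducible, reversible protein depletion in K. phaffii.
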