Features (pLannotate 1.2.2; 6 found; start..end, strand, type, name):
   1653..3377    +  CDS            AFB2: AFB2_ARATH - Also known as LRF2. Experimental evidence at protein level: Swiss-Prot protein existence level 1. Component of SCF(ASK-cullin-F-box) E3 ubiquitin ligase complexes, which may mediate the ubiquitination and subsequent proteasomal degradation of target proteins. Confers sensitivity to the virulent bacterial pathogen P.syringae (By similarity). Auxin receptor that mediates Aux/IAA proteins proteasomal degradation and auxin- regulated transcription. Involved in embryogenesis regulation by auxin. From Arabidopsis thaliana (Mouse-ear cress).
   3413..3659    +  terminator     AOX1 terminator: Pichia pastoris AOX1; transcription terminator for AOX1
   4245..4269    +  promoter       lac UV5 promoter (fragment): E. coli lac promoter with an "up" mutation
   4297..4668    +  CDS            ble: BLE_STRHI - Experimental evidence at protein level: Swiss-Prot protein existence level 1. Binding protein with a strong affinity to the bleomycin family of antibiotics. From Streptoalloteichus hindustanus.
   4924..5142    +  CDS            NHA1 (fragment): NAH1_YEAST - Experimental evidence at protein level: Swiss-Prot protein existence level 1. Sodium export from cell, takes up external protons in exchange for internal sodium ions. From Saccharomyces cerevisiae (strain ATCC 204508 / S288c) (Baker's yeast).
   5195..5783    +  rep_origin     ori: high-copy-number ColE1/pMB1/pBR322/pUC origin of replication
>Addgene plasmid #189727 | pPpT4- TEF2prom-TIR1F74G-FLAG | addgene full sequence | sequence record 371931 | Addgene NGS Result
TGGCCTTTTGCTCACATGTATTTAAATTGCCAGTGTATGTGCACTTATAGAGGATGTACAAATGGTCAGA
GTTTCCCCAAAGAGCAGATGGAAAAGCAATTAGATTTTCGTTACTGAATCAGGCATTCAAAAAGAAACAA
TAAGTCGCAACAATGATGTTAATCTCGAATATTGAAGTAAATGCTTCCAGCAATAATGTGACAGTTGCTC
GAATCTAGAACGGTATTAACAGAATAGACCGAGACTCTCCTATTTCAGCGTCCTAAACTCTATCTTGGGA
CCAAGGAAGAAAGCTACGCACTTAAGAATAGGACCATGCATACCAAAACAATAGACCTGACCTGATACGC
TATGCACTGCAAATCGAAGAAAAAAGCAATTCATTCGGAACAAAACGTCAGAGCGGGTTTTCTAATAGAA
TTTGCGTAATATATAAACCTAAATACCATAATTGAGGTGTTTCTTTTCTCTGATAAAAGTACAACGAAGT
GCTCTTGTCATACCGCAACAAAGATGTTGAACACTTCGTATCAGTTTCCCAAAGATGTTGCAAGATACGA
CGTGGCAGATGCTGTCAATGAGCAACTTCAAGCTACCTTTTTGAATTCAAAGGTTCAACATGAGCCCGGT
TCAAGATATCAACACCAAGAGGGAATCAACTCATCACCAGAGAGAAAAAATTCAGTCTTTTCATCTGCTG
ATATATCTACCACATCGTCACCTACTTCTCCGAAGTCTAAAGCCAATTCTCAATTTGCTAGAGACTCTGT
CGACAGTTCTATCTACCCGAGGAAACCGATACATAGGAGATCTAATACAGAGGTATCATCCAATGATTCC
GAAAAAGATTTCAGTTTGGACTCCCTTTTTAAAGCACAGTATCGGGATACAAAGCTGAAACCCTCCCCAT
TTCAAGCTTCTAGTGGTAGGAATTCTGTACCGGTTTACAGAAGGACGACTCTTGATGCGCCAACCACAGT
GACAATAGACATAGAGGAAATGACAAAAGGATTATGCGAGGATGCTGCTGGAGACGATTCAAAGTTTAGT
TTAGAAAGGTCCTCCATTTATGCTGATAGAATACTAGATACCCGTGAACTTTGTCTCAGGAGATCCGCAT
CAGACGAAGGATGTTCCGACCTGCAAATAATCGAAGAAGAGACCCCTAGGCCGTACGACAGTCAGTTAGT
AGATATTTATACCATTCTGCGAGAAGGTCCCCTGCAGGATAACTGTCGCCTCTTTTATCTGCCGCACTGC
ATGAGGTGTCCCCTTAGTGGGAAAGAGTACTGAGCCAACCCTGGAGGACAGCAAGGGAAAAATACCTACA
ACTTGCTTCATAATGGTCGTAAAAACAATCCTTGTCGGATATAAGTGTTGTAGACTGTCCCTTATCCTCT
GCGATGTTCTTCCTCTCAAAGTTTGCGATTTCTCTCTATCAGAATTGCCATCAAGAGACTCAGGACTAAT
TTCGCAGTCCCACACGCACTCGTACATGATTGGCTGAAATTTCCCTAAAGAATTTCTTTTTCACGAAAAT
TTTTTTTTTACACAAGATTTTCAGCAGATATAAAATGGAGAGCAGGACCTCCGCTGTGACTCTTCTTTTT
TTTCTTTTATTCTCACTACATACATTTTAGTTATTCGCCAACATGACTTATTTTCCTGAAGAAGTTGTAG
AACACATATTTTCCTTTTTACCTGCTCAAAGAGATAGAAACACCGTCTCCTTGGTCTGTAAGGTTTGGTA
CGAAATCGAAAGATTGTCTAGAAGAGGTGTTTTTGTTGGTAATTGTTACGCAGTTAGAGCTGGTAGAGTT
GCTGCAAGATTCCCAAACGTTAGAGCATTGACTGTTAAAGGTAAACCTCATGGTGCTGATTTCAATTTGG
TTCCACCTGATTGGGGTGGTTATGCTGGTCCATGGATTGAAGCTGCAGCTAGAGGTTGTCACGGTTTGGA
AGAATTGAGAATGAAGAGAATGGTTGTTTCTGATGAATCATTGGAATTGTTAGCAAGATCTTTTCCTAGA
TTCAGAGCTTTGGTTTTGATCTCATGTGAAGGTTTTTCCACCGATGGTTTAGCAGCTGTTGCTTCACATT
GTAAGTTGTTGAGAGAATTGGATTTGCAAGAAAACGAAGTTGAAGATAGAGGTCCAAGATGGTTATCTTG
TTTTCCTGATTCCTGTACAAGTTTGGTTTCTTTGAACTTCGCATGTATCAAGGGTGAAGTTAACGCTGGT
AGTTTGGAAAGATTAGTTTCTAGATCACCAAATTTGAGATCTTTGAGATTGAACAGATCCGTTAGTGTTG
ATACCTTGGCAAAGATCTTGTTGAGAACTCCTAATTTGGAAGATTTGGGTACTGGTAACTTGACAGATGA
TTTCCAAACAGAATCATACTTCAAGTTGACCTCCGCTTTGGAAAAGTGTAAGATGTTGAGATCTTTGTCA
GGTTTTTGGGATGCAAGTCCAGTTTGTTTGTCTTTTATATATCCTTTGTGTGCTCAATTGACTGGTTTGA
ATTTGTCTTACGCACCAACTTTGGATGCTAGTGATTTGACAAAGATGATCTCTAGATGTGTTAAGTTGCA
AAGATTGTGGGTTTTGGATTGTATCTCAGATAAAGGTTTGCAAGTTGTTGCTTCTTCTTGTAAGGATTTG
CAAGAATTGAGAGTTTTTCCAAGTGATTTCTATGTTGCAGGTTACTCTGCTGTTACAGAAGAAGGTTTAG
TTGCAGTTTCATTGGGTTGTCCTAAGTTGAACTCCTTGTTGTACTTCTGTCATCAAATGACCAACGCAGC
TTTGGTTACTGTTGCTAAAAATTGTCCAAACTTCACTAGATTCAGATTGTGTATCTTGGAACCAGGTAAA
CCTGATGTTGTTACATCACAACCTTTAGATGAAGGTTTTGGTGCAATCGTTAGAGAGTGTAAGGGTTTGC
AAAGATTGTCCATCAGTGGTTTGTTGACAGATAAGGTTTTTATGTACATCGGTAAATACGCTAAGCAATT
GGAAATGTTGTCAATCGCATTCGCTGGTGACTCCGATAAGGGTATGATGCATGTTATGAACGGTTGTAAG
AACTTAAGAAAGTTGGAAATCAGAGATTCTCCATTTGGTGACGCAGCTTTGTTGGGTAATTTCGCAAGAT
ATGAAACAATGAGATCTTTGTGGATGTCCAGTTGTAACGTTACCTTGAAAGGTTGTCAAGTTTTAGCTTC
AAAGATGCCAATGTTGAACGTTGAAGTTATTAACGAAAGAGATGGTTCCAATGAAATGGAAGAAAACCAT
GGTGACTTGCCTAAAGTTGAAAAGTTATACGTCTACAGAACAACCGCAGGTGCCAGAGATGATGCTCCTA
ACTTCGTCAAGATTTTAGATTATAAAGATGACGATGACAAGTGAGCGGCCGCTCAAGAGGATGTCAGAAT
GCCATTTGCCTGAGAGATGCAGGCTTCATTTTTGATACTTTTTTATTTGTAACCTATATAGTATAGGATT
TTTTTTGTCATTTTGTTTCTTCTCGTACGAGCTTGCTCCTGATCAGCCTATCTCGCAGCAGATGAATATC
TTGTGGTAGGGGTTTGGGAAAATCATTCGAGTTTGATGTTTTTCTTGGTATTTCCCACTCCTCTTCAGAG
TACAGAAGATTAAGTGAGACCTTCGTTTGTGCGGATCCTTCAGTAATGTCTTGTTTCTTTTGTTGCAGTG
GTGAGCCATTTTGACTTCGTGAAAGTTTCTTTAGAATAGTTGTTTCCAGAGGCCAAACATTCCACCCGTA
GTAAAGTGCAAGCGTAGGAAGACCAAGACTGGCATAAATCAGGTATAAGTGTCGAGCACTGGCAGGTGAT
CTTCTGAAAGTTTCTACTAGCAGATAAGATCCAGTAGTCATGCATATGGCAACAATGTACCGTGTGGATC
TAAGAACGCGTCCTACTAACCTTCGCATTCGTTGGTCCAGTTTGTTGTTATCGATCAACGTGACAAGGTT
GTCGATTCCGCGTAAGCATGCATACCCAAGGACGCCTGTTGCAATTCCAAGTGAGCCAGTTCCAACAATC
TTTGTAATATTAGAGCACTTCATTGTGTTGCGCTTGAAAGTAAAATGCGAACAAATTAAGAGATAATCTC
GAAACCGCGACTTCAAACGCCAATATGATGTGCGGCACACAATAAGCGTTCATATCCGCTGGGTGACTTT
CTCGCTTTAAAAAATTATCCGAAAAAATTTTCTAGAGTGTTGTTACTTTATACTTCCGGCTCGTATAATA
CGACAAGGTGTAAGGAGGACTAAACCATGGCTAAACTCACCTCTGCTGTTCCAGTCCTGACTGCTCGTGA
TGTTGCTGGTGCTGTTGAGTTCTGGACTGATAGACTCGGTTTCTCCCGTGACTTCGTAGAGGACGACTTT
GCCGGTGTTGTACGTGACGACGTTACCCTGTTCATCTCCGCAGTTCAGGACCAGGTTGTGCCAGACAACA
CTCTGGCATGGGTATGGGTTCGTGGTCTGGACGAACTGTACGCTGAGTGGTCTGAGGTCGTGTCTACCAA
CTTCCGTGATGCATCTGGTCCAGCTATGACCGAGATCGGTGAACAGCCCTGGGGTCGTGAGTTTGCACTG
CGTGATCCAGCTGGTAACTGCGTGCATTTCGTCGCAGAAGAGCAGGACTAACAATTGACACCTTACGATT
ATTTAGAGAGTATTTATTAGTTTTATTGTATGTATACGGATGTTTTATTATCTATTTATGCCCTTATATT
CTGTAACTATCCAAAAGTCCTATCTTATCAAGCCAGCAATCTATGTCCGCGAACGTCAACTAAAAATAAG
CTTTTTATGCTCTTCTCTCTTTTTTTCCCTTCGGTATAATTATACCTTGCATCCACAGATTCTCCTGCCA
AATTTTGCATAATCCTTTACAACATGGCTATATGGGAGCACTTAGCGCCCTCCAAAACCCATATTGCCTA
CGCATGTATAGGTGTTTTTTCCACAATATTTTCTCTGTGCTCTCTTTTTATTAAAGAGAAGCTCTATATC
GGAGAAGCTTCTGTGGCCGTTATATTCGGCCTTATCGTGGGACCACATTGCCTGAATTGGTTTGCCCCGG
AAGATTGGGGAAACTTGGATCTGATTACCTTAGCTGCAGGTACCACTGAGCGTCAGACCCCGTAGAAAAG
ATCAAAGGATCTTCTTGAGATCCTTTTTTTCTGCGCGTAATCTGCTGCTTGCAAACAAAAAAACCACCGC
TACCAGCGGTGGTTTGTTTGCCGGATCAAGAGCTACCAACTCTTTTTCCGAAGGTAACTGGCTTCAGCAG
AGCGCAGATACCAAATACTGTTCTTCTAGTGTAGCCGTAGTTAGGCCACCACTTCAAGAACTCTGTAGCA
CCGCCTACATACCTCGCTCTGCTAATCCTGTTACCAGTGGCTGCTGCCAGTGGCGATAAGTCGTGTCTTA
CCGGGTTGGACTCAAGACGATAGTTACCGGATAAGGCGCAGCGGTCGGGCTGAACGGGGGGTTCGTGCAC
ACAGCCCAGCTTGGAGCGAACGACCTACACCGAACTGAGATACCTACAGCGTGAGCTATGAGAAAGCGCC
ACGCTTCCCGAAGGGAGAAAGGCGGACAGGTATCCGGTAAGCGGCAGGGTCGGAACAGGAGAGCGCACGA
GGGAGCTTCCAGGGGGAAACGCCTGGTATCTTTATAGTCCTGTCGGGTTTCGCCACCTCTGACTTGAGCG
TCGATTTTTGTGATGCTCGTCAGGGGGGCGGAGCCTATGGAAAAACGCCAGCAACGCGGCCTTTTTACGG
TTCCTGGCCTTTTGC
